>Addgene plasmid #199253 | AP76_pU.CAG.Cas9-D10A-K848A.rBGpA | addgene full sequence | sequence record 391616 | Addgene Partial NGS Result
GTTTAAACATTTAAATCTCGAGCCATGGATTCGACATTGATTATTGACTAGTTATTAATAGTAATCAATT
ACGGGGTCATTAGTTCATAGCCCATATATGGAGTTCCGCGTTACATAACTTACGGTAAATGGCCCGCCTG
GCTGACCGCCCAACGACCCCCGCCCATTGACGTCAATAATGACGTATGTTCCCATAGTAACGCCAATAGG
GACTTTCCATTGACGTCAATGGGTGGAGTATTTACGGTAAACTGCCCACTTGGCAGTACATCAAGTGTAT
CATATGCCAAGTACGCCCCCTATTGACGTCAATGACGGTAAATGGCCCGCCTGGCATTATGCCCAGTACA
TGACCTTATGGGACTTTCCTACTTGGCAGTACATCTACGTATTAGTCATCGCTATTACCATGGTCGAGGT
GAGCCCCACGTTCTGCTTCACTCTCCCCATCTCCCCCCCCTCCCCACCCCCAATTTTGTATTTATTTATT
TTTTAATTATTTTGTGCAGCGATGGGGGCGGGGGGGGGGGGGGSGCGCGCCAGGCGGGGCGGGGCGGGGC
GAGGGGCGGGGCGGGGCGAGGCGGAGAGGTGCGGCGGCAGCCAATCAGAGCGGCGCGCTCCGAAAGTTTC
CTTTTATGGCGAGGCGGCGGCGGCGGCGGCCCTATAAAAAGCGAAGCGCGCGGCGGGCGGGAGTCGCTGC
GCGCTGCCTTCGCCCCGTGCCCCGCTCCGCCGCCGCCTCGCGCCGCCCGCCCCGGCTCTGACTGACCGCG
TTACTCCCACAGGTGAGCGGGCGGGACGGCCCTTCTCCTCCGGGCTGTAATTAGCGCTTGGTTTAATGAC
GGCTTGTTTCTTTTCTGTGGCTGCGTGAAAGCCTTGAGGGGCTCCGGGAGGGCCCTTTGTGCGGGGGGAG
CGGCTCGGGGGGTGCGTGCGTGTGTGTGTGCGTGGGGAGCGCCGCGTGCGGCTCCGCGCTGCCCGGCGGC
TGTGAGCGCTGCGGGCGCGGCGCGGGGCTTTGTGCGCTCCGCAGTGTGCGCGAGGGGAGCGCGGCCGGGG
GCGGTGCCCCGCGGTGCGGGGGGGGCTGCGAGGGGAACAAAGGCTGCGTGCGGGGTGTGTGCGTGGGGGG
GTGAGCAGGGGGTGTGGGCGCGTCGGTCGGGCTGCAACCCCCCCTGCACCCCCCTCCCCGAGTTGCTGAG
CACGGCCCGGCTTCGGGTGCGGGGCTCCGTACGGGGCGTGGCGCGGGGCTCGCCGTGCCGGGCGGGGGGT
GGCGGCAGGTGGGGGTGCCGGGCGGGGCGGGGCCGCCTCGGGCCGGGGAGGGCTCGGGGGAGGGGCGCGG
CGGCCCCCGGAGCGCCGGCGGCTGTCGAGGCGCGGCGAGCCGCAGCCATTGCCTTTTATGGTAATCGTGC
GAGAGGGCGCAGGGACTTCCTTTGTCCCAAATCTGTGCGGAGCCGAAATCTGGGAGGCGCCGCCGCACCC
CCTCTAGCGGGCGCGGGGCGAAGCGGTGCGGCGCCGGCAGGAAGGAAATGGGCGGGGAGGGCCTTCGTGC
GTCGCCGCGCCGCCGTCCCCTTCTCCCTCTCCAGCCTCGGGGCTGTCCGCGGGGGGACGGCTGCCTTCGG
GGGGGACGGGGCAGGGCGGGGTTCGGCTTCTGGCGTGTGACCGGCGGCTCTAGAGCCTCTGCTAACCATG
TTCATGCCTTCTTCTTTTTCCTACAGCTCCTGGGCAACGTGCTGGTTATTGTGCTGTCTCATCATTTTGG
CAAAGAATTATCGCATGCCTGCAGAGCTCTAGAGTCTAATGTTTAATTACCTGGAGCACCTGCCTGAAAT
CACTTTTTTTCAGGTTGGACCGGTGCCACCATGGACTATAAGGACCACGACGGAGACTACAAGGATCATG
ATATTGATTACAAAGACGATGACGATAAGATGGCCCCAAAGAAGAAGCGGAAGGTCGGTATCCACGGAGT
CCCAGCAGCCGACAAGAAGTACAGCATCGGCCTGGCTATCGGCACCAACTCTGTGGGCTGGGCCGTGATC
ACCGACGAGTACAAGGTGCCCAGCAAGAAATTCAAGGTGCTGGGCAACACCGACCGGCACAGCATCAAGA
AGAACCTGATCGGAGCCCTGCTGTTCGACAGCGGCGAAACAGCCGAGGCCACCCGGCTGAAGAGAACCGC
CAGAAGAAGATACACCAGACGGAAGAACCGGATCTGCTATCTGCAAGAGATCTTCAGCAACGAGATGGCC
AAGGTGGACGACAGCTTCTTCCACAGACTGGAAGAGTCCTTCCTGGTGGAAGAGGATAAGAAGCACGAGC
GGCACCCCATCTTCGGCAACATCGTGGACGAGGTGGCCTACCACGAGAAGTACCCCACCATCTACCACCT
GAGAAAGAAACTGGTGGACAGCACCGACAAGGCCGACCTGCGGCTGATCTATCTGGCCCTGGCCCACATG
ATCAAGTTCCGGGGCCACTTCCTGATCGAGGGCGACCTGAACCCCGACAACAGCGACGTGGACAAGCTGT
TCATCCAGCTGGTGCAGACCTACAACCAGCTGTTCGAGGAAAACCCCATCAACGCCAGCGGCGTGGACGC
CAAGGCCATCCTGTCTGCCAGACTGAGCAAGAGCAGACGGCTGGAAAATCTGATCGCCCAGCTGCCCGGC
GAGAAGAAGAATGGCCTGTTCGGAAACCTGATTGCCCTGAGCCTGGGCCTGACCCCCAACTTCAAGAGCA
ACTTCGACCTGGCCGAGGATGCCAAACTGCAGCTGAGCAAGGACACCTACGACGACGACCTGGACAACCT
GCTGGCCCAGATCGGCGACCAGTACGCCGACCTGTTTCTGGCCGCCAAGAACCTGTCCGACGCCATCCTG
CTGAGCGACATCCTGAGAGTGAACACCGAGATCACCAAGGCCCCCCTGAGCGCCTCTATGATCAAGAGAT
ACGACGAGCACCACCAGGACCTGACCCTGCTGAAAGCTCTCGTGCGGCAGCAGCTGCCTGAGAAGTACAA
AGAGATTTTCTTCGACCAGAGCAAGAACGGCTACGCCGGCTACATTGACGGCGGAGCCAGCCAGGAAGAG
TTCTACAAGTTCATCAAGCCCATCCTGGAAAAGATGGACGGCACCGAGGAACTGCTCGTGAAGCTGAACA
GAGAGGACCTGCTGCGGAAGCAGCGGACCTTCGACAACGGCAGCATCCCCCACCAGATCCACCTGGGAGA
GCTGCACGCCATTCTGCGGCGGCAGGAAGATTTTTACCCATTCCTGAAGGACAACCGGGAAAAGATCGAG
AAGATCCTGACCTTCCGCATCCCCTACTACGTGGGCCCTCTGGCCAGGGGAAACAGCAGATTCGCCTGGA
TGACCAGAAAGAGCGAGGAAACCATCACCCCCTGGAACTTCGAGGAAGTGGTGGACAAGGGCGCTTCCGC
CCAGAGCTTCATCGAGCGGATGACCAACTTCGATAAGAACCTGCCCAACGAGAAGGTGCTGCCCAAGCAC
AGCCTGCTGTACGAGTACTTCACCGTGTATAACGAGCTGACCAAAGTGAAATACGTGACCGAGGGAATGA
GAAAGCCCGCCTTCCTGAGCGGCGAGCAGAAAAAGGCCATCGTGGACCTGCTGTTCAAGACCAACCGGAA
AGTGACCGTGAAGCAGCTGAAAGAGGACTACTTCAAGAAAATCGAGTGCTTCGACTCCGTGGAAATCTCC
GGCGTGGAAGATCGGTTCAACGCCTCCCTGGGCACATACCACGATCTGCTGAAAATTATCAAGGACAAGG
ACTTCCTGGACAATGAGGAAAACGAGGACATTCTGGAAGATATCGTGCTGACCCTGACACTGTTTGAGGA
CAGAGAGATGATCGAGGAACGGCTGAAAACCTATGCCCACCTGTTCGACGACAAAGTGATGAAGCAGCTG
AAGCGGCGGAGATACACCGGCTGGGGCAGGCTGAGCCGGAAGCTGATCAACGGCATCCGGGACAAGCAGT
CCGGCAAGACAATCCTGGATTTCCTGAAGTCCGACGGCTTCGCCAACAGAAACTTCATGCAGCTGATCCA
CGACGACAGCCTGACCTTTAAAGAGGACATCCAGAAAGCCCAGGTGTCCGGCCAGGGCGATAGCCTGCAC
GAGCACATTGCCAATCTGGCCGGCAGCCCCGCCATTAAGAAGGGCATCCTGCAGACAGTGAAGGTGGTGG
ACGAGCTCGTGAAAGTGATGGGCCGGCACAAGCCCGAGAACATCGTGATCGAAATGGCCAGAGAGAACCA
GACCACCCAGAAGGGACAGAAGAACAGCCGCGAGAGAATGAAGCGGATCGAAGAGGGCATCAAAGAGCTG
GGCAGCCAGATCCTGAAAGAACACCCCGTGGAAAACACCCAGCTGCAGAACGAGAAGCTGTACCTGTACT
ACCTGCAGAATGGGCGGGATATGTACGTGGACCAGGAACTGGACATCAACCGGCTGTCCGACTACGATGT
GGACCATATCGTGCCTCAGAGCTTTCTGGCCGACGACTCCATCGACAACAAGGTGCTGACCAGAAGCGAC
AAGAACCGGGGCAAGAGCGACAACGTGCCCTCCGAAGAGGTCGTGAAGAAGATGAAGAACTACTGGCGGC
AGCTGCTGAACGCCAAGCTGATTACCCAGAGAAAGTTCGACAATCTGACCAAGGCCGAGAGAGGCGGCCT
GAGCGAACTGGATAAGGCCGGCTTCATCAAGAGACAGCTGGTGGAAACCCGGCAGATCACAAAGCACGTG
GCACAGATCCTGGACTCCCGGATGAACACTAAGTACGACGAGAATGACAAGCTGATCCGGGAAGTGAAAG
TGATCACCCTGAAGTCCAAGCTGGTGTCCGATTTCCGGAAGGATTTCCAGTTTTACAAAGTGCGCGAGAT
CAACAACTACCACCACGCCCACGACGCCTACCTGAACGCCGTCGTGGGAACCGCCCTGATCAAAAAGTAC
CCTAAGCTGGAAAGCGAGTTCGTGTACGGCGACTACAAGGTGTACGACGTGCGGAAGATGATCGCCAAGA
GCGAGCAGGAAATCGGCAAGGCTACCGCCAAGTACTTCTTCTACAGCAACATCATGAACTTTTTCAAGAC
CGAGATTACCCTGGCCAACGGCGAGATCCGGAAGCGACCTCTGATCGAGACAAACGGCGAAACCGGGGAG
ATCGTGTGGGATAAGGGCCGGGATTTTGCCACCGTGCGGAAAGTGCTGAGCATGCCCCAAGTGAATATCG
TGAAAAAGACCGAGGTGCAGACAGGCGGCTTCAGCAAAGAGTCTATCCTGCCCAAGAGGAACAGCGATAA
GCTGATCGCCAGAAAGAAGGACTGGGACCCTAAGAAGTACGGCGGCTTCGACAGCCCCACCGTGGCCTAT
TCTGTGCTGGTGGTGGCCAAAGTGGAAAAGGGCAAGTCCAAGAAACTGAAGAGTGTGAAAGAGCTGCTGG
GGATCACCATCATGGAAAGAAGCAGCTTCGAGAAGAATCCCATCGACTTTCTGGAAGCCAAGGGCTACAA
AGAAGTGAAAAAGGACCTGATCATCAAGCTGCCTAAGTACTCCCTGTTCGAGCTGGAAAACGGCCGGAAG
AGAATGCTGGCCTCTGCCGGCGAACTGCAGAAGGGAAACGAACTGGCCCTGCCCTCCAAATATGTGAACT
TCCTGTACCTGGCCAGCCACTATGAGAAGCTGAAGGGCTCCCCCGAGGATAATGAGCAGAAACAGCTGTT
TGTGGAACAGCACAAGCACTACCTGGACGAGATCATCGAGCAGATCAGCGAGTTCTCCAAGAGAGTGATC
CTGGCCGACGCTAATCTGGACAAAGTGCTGTCCGCCTACAACAAGCACCGGGATAAGCCCATCAGAGAGC
AGGCCGAGAATATCATCCACCTGTTTACCCTGACCAATCTGGGAGCCCCTGCCGCCTTCAAGTACTTTGA
CACCACCATCGACCGGAAGAGGTACACCAGCACCAAAGAGGTGCTGGACGCCACCCTGATCCACCAGAGC
ATCACCGGCCTGTACGAGACACGGATCGACCTGTCTCAGCTGGGAGGCGACAAAAGGCCGGCGGCCACGA
AAAAGGCCGGCCAGGCAAAAAAGAAAAAGTAAGAATTGGCCGCACTTAAGTTACGCGTGGAAATTCACTC
CTCAGGTGCAGGCTGCCTATCAGAAGGTGGTGGCTGGTGTGGCCAATGCCCTGGCTCACAAATACCACTG
AGATCTTTTTCCCTCTGCCAAAAATTATGGGGACATCATGAAGCCCCTTGAGCATCTGACTTCTGGCTAA
TAAAGGAAATTTATTTTCATTGCAATAGTGTGTTGGAATTTTTTGTGTCTCTCACTCGGAAGGACATATG
GGAGGGCAAATCATTTAAAACATCAGAATGAGTATTTGGTTTAGAGTTTGGCAACATATGCCCATATGCT
GGCTGCCATGAACAAAGGTTGGCTATAAAGAGGTCATCAGTATATGAAACAGCCCCCTGCTGTCCATTCC
TTATTCCATAGAAAAGCCTTGACTTGAGGTTAGATTTTTTTTATATTTTGTTTTGTGTTATTTTTTTCTT
TAACATCCCTAAAATTTTCCTTACATGTTTTACTAGCCAGATTTTTCCTCCTCTCCTGACTACTCCCAGT
CATAGCTGTCCCTCTTCTCTTATGGAGATCCCTCGACCTGCAGCCCAAGCTGATCCCGGGATTTAAATGT
TTAAACGAATTCACTGGCCGTCGTTTTACAACGTCGTGACTGGGAAAACCCTGGCGTTACCCAACTTAAT
CGCCTTGCAGCACATCCCCCTTTCGCCAGCTGGCGTAATAGCGAAGAGGCCCGCACCGATCGCCCTTCCC
AACAGTTGCGCAGCCTGAATGGCGAATGGCGCCTGATGCGGTATTTTCTCCTTACGCATCTGTGCGGTAT
TTCACACCGCATATGGTGCACTCTCAGTACAATCTGCTCTGATGCCGCATAGTTAAGCCAGCCCCGACAC
CCGCCAACACCCGCTGACGCGCCCTGACGGGCTTGTCTGCTCCCGGCATCCGCTTACAGACAAGCTGTGA
CCGTCTCCGGGAGCTGCATGTGTCAGAGGTTTTCACCGTCATCACCGAAACGCGCGAGACGAAAGGGCCT
CGTGATACGCCTATTTTTATAGGTTAATGTCATGATAATAATGGTTTCTTAGACGTCAGGTGGCACTTTT
CGGGGAAATGTGCGCGGAACCCCTATTTGTTTATTTTTCTAAATACATTCAAATATGTATCCGCTCATGA
GACAATAACCCTGATAAATGCTTCAATAATATTGAAAAAGGAAGAGTATGAGTATTCAACATTTCCGTGT
CGCCCTTATTCCCTTTTTTGCGGCATTTTGCCTTCCTGTTTTTGCTCACCCAGAAACGCTGGTGAAAGTA
AAAGATGCTGAAGATCAGTTGGGTGCACGAGTGGGTTACATCGAACTGGATCTCAACAGCGGTAAGATCC
TTGAGAGTTTTCGCCCCGAAGAACGTTTTCCAATGATGAGCACTTTTAAAGTTCTGCTATGTGGCGCGGT
ATTATCCCGTATTGACGCCGGGCAAGAGCAACTCGGTCGCCGCATACACTATTCTCAGAATGACTTGGTT
GAGTACTCACCAGTCACAGAAAAGCATCTTACGGATGGCATGACAGTAAGAGAATTATGCAGTGCTGCCA
TAACCATGAGTGATAACACTGCGGCCAACTTACTTCTGACAACGATCGGAGGACCGAAGGAGCTAACCGC
TTTTTTGCACAACATGGGGGATCATGTAACTCGCCTTGATCGTTGGGAACCGGAGCTGAATGAAGCCATA
CCAAACGACGAGCGTGACACCACGATGCCTGTAGCAATGGCAACAACGTTGCGCAAACTATTAACTGGCG
AACTACTTACTCTAGCTTCCCGGCAACAATTAATAGACTGGATGGAGGCGGATAAAGTTGCAGGACCACT
TCTGCGCTCGGCCCTTCCGGCTGGCTGGTTTATTGCTGATAAATCTGGAGCCGGTGAGCGTGGGTCTCGC
GGTATCATTGCAGCACTGGGGCCAGATGGTAAGCCCTCCCGTATCGTAGTTATCTACACGACGGGGAGTC
AGGCAACTATGGATGAACGAAATAGACAGATCGCTGAGATAGGTGCCTCACTGATTAAGCATTGGTAACT
GTCAGACCAAGTTTACTCATATATACTTTAGATTGATTTAAAACTTCATTTTTAATTTAAAAGGATCTAG
GTGAAGATCCTTTTTGATAATCTCATGACCAAAATCCCTTAACGTGAGTTTTCGTTCCACTGAGCGTCAG
ACCCCGTAGAAAAGATCAAAGGATCTTCTTGAGATCCTTTTTTTCTGCGCGTAATCTGCTGCTTGCAAAC
AAAAAAACCACCGCTACCAGCGGTGGTTTGTTTGCCGGATCAAGAGCTACCAACTCTTTTTCCGAAGGTA
ACTGGCTTCAGCAGAGCGCAGATACCAAATACTGTTCTTCTAGTGTAGCCGTAGTTAGGCCACCACTTCA
AGAACTCTGTAGCACCGCCTACATACCTCGCTCTGCTAATCCTGTTACCAGTGGCTGCTGCCAGTGGCGA
TAAGTCGTGTCTTACCGGGTTGGACTCAAGACGATAGTTACCGGATAAGGCGCAGCGGTCGGGCTGAACG
GGGGGTTCGTGCACACAGCCCAGCTTGGAGCGAACGACCTACACCGAACTGAGATACCTACAGCGTGAGC
TATGAGAAAGCGCCACGCTTCCCGAAGGGAGAAAGGCGGACAGGTATCCGGTAAGCGGCAGGGTCGGAAC
AGGAGAGCGCACGAGGGAGCTTCCAGGGGGAAACGCCTGGTATCTTTATAGTCCTGTCGGGTTTCGCCAC
CTCTGACTTGAGCGTCGATTTTTGTGATGCTCGTCAGGGGGGCGGAGCCTATGGAAAAACGCCAGCAACG
CGGCCTTTTTACGGTTCCTGGCCTTTTGCTGGCCTTTTGCTCACATGTTCTTTCCTGCGTTATCCCCTGA
TTCTGTGGATAACCGTATTACCGCCTTTGAGTGAGCTGATACCGCTCGCCGCAGCCGAACGACCGAGCGC
AGCGAGTCAGTGAGCGAGGAAGCGGAAGAGCGCCCAATACGCAAACCGCCTCTCCCCGCGCGTTGGCCGA
TTCATTAATGCAGCTGGCACGACAGGTTTCCCGACTGGAAAGCGGGCAGTGAGCGCAACGCAATTAATGT
GAGTTAGCTCACTCATTAGGCACCCCAGGCTTTACACTTTATGCTTCCGGCTCGTATGTTGTGTGGAATT
GTGAGCGGATAACAATTTCACACAGGAAACAGCTATGACCATGATTACGCCAAGCTT
Features (pLannotate 1.2.2; 18 found; start..end, strand, type, name):
     33..412     +  enhancer       CMV enhancer: human cytomegalovirus immediate early enhancer
    414..689     +  promoter       chicken β-actin promoter: No description available
    690..1706    +  intron         chimeric intron: chimera between introns from chicken β-actin and rabbit β-globin
   1787..1833    +  intron         hybrid intron (fragment): hybrid between chicken β-actin (CBA) and minute virus of mice (MMV) introns (Gray et al., 2011)
   1971..6071    +  CDS            Cas9: Cas9 (Csn1) endonuclease from the Streptococcus pyogenes Type II CRISPR/Cas system generates RNA-guided double strand breaks in DNA
   6072..6119    +  CDS            nucleoplasmin NLS: bipartite nuclear localization signal from nucleoplasmin
   6154..6228    +  CDS            HBB (fragment): HBB_PONPY - Experimental evidence at transcript level: Swiss-Prot protein existence level 2. Involved in oxygen transport from the lung to the various peripheral tissues. From Pongo pygmaeus (Bornean orangutan).
   6299..6354    +  polyA_signal   β-globin poly(A) signal: rabbit β-globin polyadenylation signal (Gil and Proudfoot, 1987)
   6729..6886    +  CDS            lacZα (fragment): LacZα fragment of β-galactosidase; lacZ fragment
   6892..6991    -  misc_feature   bom (fragment): basis of mobility region from pBR322
   7093..7128    -  CDS            rop (fragment): Rop protein, which maintains plasmids at low copy number; rop
   7223..7327    +  promoter       AmpR promoter: bla
   7328..8188    +  CDS            AmpR: β-lactamase; bla; confers resistance to ampicillin, carbenicillin, and related antibiotics
   8359..8947    +  rep_origin     ori: high-copy-number ColE1/pMB1/pBR322/pUC origin of replication
   9130..9222    +  CDS            lacI (fragment): lac repressor; lacI; The lac repressor binds to the lac operator to inhibit transcription in E. coli. This inhibition can be relieved by adding lactose or isopropyl-β-D-thiogalactopyranoside (IPTG).
   9235..9256    +  protein_bind   CAP binding site: CAP binding activates transcription in the presence of cAMP. E. coli catabolite activator protein
   9271..9301    +  promoter       lac promoter: promoter for the E. coli lac operon
   9309..9325    +  protein_bind   lac operator: The lac repressor binds to the lac operator to inhibit transcription in E. coli. This inhibition can be relieved by adding lactose or isopropyl-β-D-thiogalactopyranoside (IPTG). lac repressor encoded by lacI
