[The description below was written by a language model from this plasmid's Addgene catalogue record and pLannotate feature annotations shown in this document.]
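Description:
AP76_pU.CAG.Cas9-D10A-K848A.rBGpA is a mammalian expression plasmid of about 9.4 kb for producing a high-specificity nickase version of Streptococcus pyogenes Cas9. The catalogue lists the backbone as pBR322. The annotated sequence shows a high-copy ColE1/pUC-type origin, only small remnants of the rop and bom regions, and residual lac promoter/operator and lacZα fragments, consistent with the recorded high copy number. Selection in E. coli is by ampicillin resistance (β-lactamase expressed from its own promoter).

The expression cassette is driven by the CAG promoter, annotated here as its component parts: the CMV immediate-early enhancer, the chicken β-actin promoter and a chimeric chicken β-actin/rabbit β-globin intron. Together these give strong, broadly active transcription in mammalian cells. Downstream lies the Cas9 open reading frame, followed by a bipartite nucleoplasmin nuclear localization signal and terminated by the rabbit β-globin polyadenylation signal. The catalogue also records an N-terminal 3xFLAG epitope and SV40 NLS; the feature table does not annotate these separately, though there is unannotated space upstream of the Cas9 coding sequence.

The protein carries two substitutions. D10A disables the RuvC nuclease domain, so the enzyme cuts only one DNA strand rather than making a double-strand break. K848A is a mutation previously described as improving targeting specificity. No guide RNA cassette is annotated, so guides must be supplied from a separate construct. According to the record, the plasmid is intended for precise genome editing approaches based on high-specificity Cas9 nickases.
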