Addgene plasmid #199253: AP76_pU.CAG.Cas9-D10A-K848A.rBGpA
Purpose: Expression construct encoding the high specificity SpCas9-KA-D10A nickase
Depositing lab: Manuel Goncalves. Depositing organization: Leiden University Medical Center. Publication: Precise and broad scope genome editing based on high-specificity Cas9 nickases. Wang Q, Liu J, Janssen JM, Le Bouteiller M, Frock RL, Goncalves MAFV. Nucleic Acids Res. 2021 Jan 25;49(2):1173-1198. doi: 10.1093/nar/gkaa1236. PubMed 33398349.
Backbone
  Vector backbone: pBR322
  Backbone size w/o insert (bp): 4965
  Total vector size (bp): 9360
  Vector type: Mammalian Expression, CRISPR
Growth in bacteria
  Bacterial resistance: Ampicillin, 100 μg/mL
  Growth temperature: 37°C
  Growth strain: DH5alpha
  Copy number: High Copy
Gene/Insert
  Gene/Insert name: High specificity S. pyogenes Cas9-D10A-KA nickase (alt name: SpCas9-KA-D10A)
  Species: Streptococcus pyogenes
  Insert size (bp): 4266
  Mutation: D10A K848A
  Promoter: CAG promoter
  Tag / fusion protein: 3XFLAG epitope (N terminal on insert); SV40 NLS (N terminal on insert); Nucleoplasmin NLS (C terminal on insert)
  Cloning method: Unknown
  Sequencing primers: 5′ M13 rev; 3′ M13 fwd
Resource information
  A portion of this plasmid was derived from a plasmid made by: The SpCas9 endonuclease from the Streptococcus pyogenes Type II CRISPR/Cas system, mutated to K848A to improve targeting specificity (Slaymaker et al., Science 2016 351:84-88) was modified via the introduction of the RuvC nuclease domain-disabling mutation D10A and placed in a pCAG.rBGpA expression plasmid backbone.
Terms and licenses: Academic/Nonprofit Terms; Industry Terms: Not Available to Industry
How to cite: AP76_pU.CAG.Cas9-D10A-K848A.rBGpA was a gift from Manuel Goncalves (Addgene plasmid # 199253 ; http://n2t.net/addgene:199253 ; RRID:Addgene_199253)
